Addgene plasmid #247365: pLEX_305_HA-CIC-LEUTX
Purpose: Lentiviral constitutive expression construct for HA-tagged CIC::LEUTX (pLEX_305 backbone)
Depositing lab: Ross Okimoto. Depositing organization: University of California, San Francisco (UCSF). Publication: Modeling of Capicua Family Fusion Oncoprotein-Driven Cancers Reveals Gene-Specific Functionality. Luck C, Luo Y, Vasileva E, Jacobs KA, Riad J, Macaraig CD, Ponce RKM, Amatruda JF, Okimoto RA. Mol Cancer Res. 2026 Jan 23. doi: 10.1158/1541-7786.MCR-25-0624. PubMed 41575738.
Backbone
  Vector backbone: pLEX_305
  Backbone manufacturer: Root Lab (Addgene #41390)
  Backbone size w/o insert (bp): 7608
  Total vector size (bp): 12900
  Modifications to backbone: Gateway cloned in the HA-CIC::LEUTX coding sequence
  Vector type: Mammalian Expression, Lentiviral
  Selectable markers: Puromycin
Growth in bacteria
  Bacterial resistance: Ampicillin, 100 μg/mL
  Growth temperature: 30°C
  Growth strain: NEB Stable
  Growth instructions: We have had a good experience using NEB 10beta.
  Copy number: High Copy
Gene/Insert
  Gene/Insert name: HA-CIC::LEUTX
  Species: H. sapiens (human), Synthetic
  Mutation: Fusion between CIC and LEUTX
  GenBank ID: NM_015125 NM_001382345
  Promoter: hPGK
  Tag / fusion protein: 3x HA Tag (N terminal on insert)
  Cloning method: Gateway Cloning
  Sequencing primers: 5′ n/a insert too large - use whole plasmid sequencing; 3′ n/a insert too large - use whole plasmid sequencing
Terms and licenses: Academic/Nonprofit Terms; Industry Terms: Not Available to Industry
Depositor comments: For constitutive lentiviral expression by the hPGK promoter, with puromycin selection.
How to cite: pLEX_305_HA-CIC-LEUTX was a gift from Ross Okimoto (Addgene plasmid # 247365 ; http://n2t.net/addgene:247365 ; RRID:Addgene_247365)
