[The description below was written by a language model from this plasmid's Addgene catalogue record and pLannotate feature annotations shown in this document.]
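Description:
pLEX_305_HA-CIC-LEUTX is a 12.9 kb lentiviral transfer plasmid for constitutive mammalian expression of an HA-tagged human CIC::LEUTX fusion oncoprotein, built by Gateway cloning into the pLEX_305 backbone. In bacteria it is maintained through a high-copy ColE1/pUC-type origin and selected with ampicillin via the β-lactamase gene; an f1 origin and remnants of the lac/lacZα region with flanking T3 and T7 promoters are also present in the backbone.

The viral portion has a self-inactivating, third-generation-style layout. An RSV promoter replaces the U3 region of a truncated HIV-1 5' LTR to drive genomic RNA production in packaging cells. This is followed by the Ψ packaging signal with a partial gag sequence, the Rev response element for Rev-dependent nuclear export, and a cPPT/CTS that aids nuclear import of the reverse-transcribed genome. A ΔU3 3' LTR and an SV40 polyadenylation signal close the cassette. Within the provirus, an SV40 early promoter drives puromycin N-acetyltransferase for selection of transduced cells. The human PGK promoter then drives the insert, which is flanked by attB1 and attB2 sites left by the Gateway reaction. The open reading frame begins with an N-terminal 3xHA epitope tag, continues through most of the CIC transcriptional repressor coding sequence, and is joined directly to a short C-terminal fragment of the LEUTX homeobox protein. A WPRE downstream enhances transcript stability and expression.

The construct is intended for stable, puromycin-selectable expression of CIC::LEUTX to model cancers driven by Capicua-family fusions, and the HA tag allows detection or immunoprecipitation of the fusion protein.
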