Features (pLannotate 1.2.2; 34 found; start..end, strand, type, name):
      1..589     +  rep_origin     ori: high-copy-number ColE1/pMB1/pBR322/pUC origin of replication
    772..864     +  CDS            lacI (fragment): lac repressor; lacI; The lac repressor binds to the lac operator to inhibit transcription in E. coli. This inhibition can be relieved by adding lactose or isopropyl-β-D-thiogalactopyranoside (IPTG).
    877..898     +  protein_bind   CAP binding site: CAP binding activates transcription in the presence of cAMP. E. coli catabolite activator protein
    913..943     +  promoter       lac promoter: promoter for the E. coli lac operon
    947..969     +  protein_bind   lac operator (fragment): The lac repressor binds to the lac operator to inhibit transcription in E. coli. This inhibition can be relieved by adding lactose or isopropyl-β-D-thiogalactopyranoside (IPTG). lac repressor encoded by lacI
   1012..1030    +  promoter       T3 promoter: promoter for bacteriophage T3 RNA polymerase
   1058..1284    +  promoter       RSV promoter: Rous sarcoma virus enhancer/promoter
   1285..1465    +  LTR            5' LTR (truncated): truncated 5' long terminal repeat (LTR) from HIV-1
   1512..1637    +  misc_feature   HIV-1 Ψ: packaging signal of human immunodeficiency virus type 1
   1621..1984    +  CDS            HIV-1 gag (fragment): gag protein from human immunodeficiency virus 1; gag
   2130..2363    +  misc_feature   RRE: The Rev response element (RRE) of HIV-1 allows for Rev-dependent mRNA export from the nucleus to the cytoplasm.
   2740..2766    +  CDS            Rev (fragment): human immunodeficiency virus 1 (HIV-1) Rev protein; rev; enhances nuclear export of unspliced and incompletely spliced viral mRNAs
   2773..2796    +  promoter       SV40 promoter (fragment): SV40 early promoter
   2797..2868    +  promoter       SV40 promoter (fragment): SV40 enhancer and early promoter
   2892..3027    +  rep_origin     SV40 ori: SV40 origin of replication
   3073..3669    +  CDS            PuroR (fragment): puromycin N-acetyltransferase; pac from Streptomyces; confers resistance to puromycin
   3718..3835    +  misc_feature   cPPT/CTS: central polypurine tract and central termination sequence of HIV-1
   3893..4393    +  promoter       hPGK promoter: human phosphoglycerate kinase 1 promoter
   4414..4438    +  protein_bind   attB1: mutant version of attB; recombination site for the Gateway® BP reaction BP Clonase™
   4450..4476    +  CDS            3xHA (fragment): three tandem HA epitope tags
   4525..4543    +  CDS            3xHA (fragment): three tandem HA epitope tags
   4630..9450    +  CDS            CIC: CIC_HUMAN - Also known as KIAA0306. Experimental evidence at protein level: Swiss-Prot protein existence level 1. Transcriptional repressor which plays a role in development of the central nervous system (CNS). In concert with ATXN1 and ATXN1L, involved in brain development. From Homo sapiens (Human).
   9451..9729    +  CDS            LEUTX (fragment): LEUTX_HUMAN - Experimental evidence at protein level: Swiss-Prot protein existence level 1. [Isoform 2]: Inactive transcriptional activity. From Homo sapiens (Human).
   9734..9758    -  protein_bind   attB2: mutant version of attB; recombination site for the Gateway® BP reaction BP Clonase™
   9810..10398   +  misc_feature   WPRE: woodchuck hepatitis virus posttranscriptional regulatory element
  10449..10468   +  misc_feature   cPPT/CTS (fragment): central polypurine tract and central termination sequence of HIV-1
  10470..10703   +  LTR            3' LTR (ΔU3): self-inactivating 3' long terminal repeat (LTR) from HIV-1
  10781..10902   +  polyA_signal   SV40 poly(A) signal: SV40 polyadenylation signal
  10942..11077   +  rep_origin     SV40 ori: SV40 origin of replication
  11098..11116   -  promoter       T7 promoter: promoter for bacteriophage T7 RNA polymerase
  11124..11279   +  CDS            lacZα (fragment): LacZα fragment of β-galactosidase; lacZ fragment
  11284..11712   +  rep_origin     f1 ori (sequence partly withheld): f1 bacteriophage origin of replication; arrow indicates direction of (+) strand synthesis
  11765..11869   +  promoter       AmpR promoter: bla
  11870..12730   +  CDS            AmpR: β-lactamase; bla; confers resistance to ampicillin, carbenicillin, and related antibiotics
>Addgene plasmid #247365 | pLEX_305_HA-CIC-LEUTX | addgene full sequence | sequence record 491586 | Addgene NGS Result
TTGAGATCCTTTTTTTCTGCGCGTAATCTGCTGCTTGCAAACAAAAAAACCACCGCTACCAGCGGTGGTT
TGTTTGCCGGATCAAGAGCTACCAACTCTTTTTCCGAAGGTAACTGGCTTCAGCAGAGCGCAGATACCAA
ATACTGTTCTTCTAGTGTAGCCGTAGTTAGGCCACCACTTCAAGAACTCTGTAGCACCGCCTACATACCT
CGCTCTGCTAATCCTGTTACCAGTGGCTGCTGCCAGTGGCGATAAGTCGTGTCTTACCGGGTTGGACTCA
AGACGATAGTTACCGGATAAGGCGCAGCGGTCGGGCTGAACGGGGGGTTCGTGCACACAGCCCAGCTTGG
AGCGAACGACCTACACCGAACTGAGATACCTACAGCGTGAGCTATGAGAAAGCGCCACGCTTCCCGAAGG
GAGAAAGGCGGACAGGTATCCGGTAAGCGGCAGGGTCGGAACAGGAGAGCGCACGAGGGAGCTTCCAGGG
GGAAACGCCTGGTATCTTTATAGTCCTGTCGGGTTTCGCCACCTCTGACTTGAGCGTCGATTTTTGTGAT
GCTCGTCAGGGGGGCGGAGCCTATGGAAAAACGCCAGCAACGCGGCCTTTTTACGGTTCCTGGCCTTTTG
CTGGCCTTTTGCTCACATGTTCTTTCCTGCGTTATCCCCTGATTCTGTGGATAACCGTATTACCGCCTTT
GAGTGAGCTGATACCGCTCGCCGCAGCCGAACGACCGAGCGCAGCGAGTCAGTGAGCGAGGAAGCGGAAG
AGCGCCCAATACGCAAACCGCCTCTCCCCGCGCGTTGGCCGATTCATTAATGCAGCTGGCACGACAGGTT
TCCCGACTGGAAAGCGGGCAGTGAGCGCAACGCAATTAATGTGAGTTAGCTCACTCATTAGGCACCCCAG
GCTTTACACTTTATGCTTCCGGCTCGTATGTTGTGTGGAATTGTGAGCGGATAACAATTTCACACAGGAA
ACAGCTATGACCATGATTACGCCAAGCGCGCAATTAACCCTCACTAAAGGGAACAAAAGCTGGAGCTGCA
AGCTTAATGTAGTCTTATGCAATACTCTTGTAGTCTTGCAACATGGTAACGATGAGTTAGCAACATGCCT
TACAAGGAGAGAAAAAGCACCGTGCATGCCGATTGGTGGAAGTAAGGTGGTACGATCGTGCCTTATTAGG
AAGGCAACAGACGGGTCTGACATGGATTGGACGAACCACTGAATTGCCGCATTGCAGAGATATTGTATTT
AAGTGCCTAGCTCGATACATAAACGGGTCTCTCTGGTTAGACCAGATCTGAGCCTGGGAGCTCTCTGGCT
AACTAGGGAACCCACTGCTTAAGCCTCAATAAAGCTTGCCTTGAGTGCTTCAAGTAGTGTGTGCCCGTCT
GTTGTGTGACTCTGGTAACTAGAGATCCCTCAGACCCTTTTAGTCAGTGTGGAAAATCTCTAGCAGTGGC
GCCCGAACAGGGACTTGAAAGCGAAAGGGAAACCAGAGGAGCTCTCTCGACGCAGGACTCGGCTTGCTGA
AGCGCGCACGGCAAGAGGCGAGGGGCGGCGACTGGTGAGTACGCCAAAAATTTTGACTAGCGGAGGCTAG
AAGGAGAGAGATGGGTGCGAGAGCGTCAGTATTAAGCGGGGGAGAATTAGATCGCGATGGGAAAAAATTC
GGTTAAGGCCAGGGGGAAAGAAAAAATATAAATTAAAACATATAGTATGGGCAAGCAGGGAGCTAGAACG
ATTCGCAGTTAATCCTGGCCTGTTAGAAACATCAGAAGGCTGTAGACAAATACTGGGACAGCTACAACCA
TCCCTTCAGACAGGATCAGAAGAACTTAGATCATTATATAATACAGTAGCAACCCTCTATTGTGTGCATC
AAAGGATAGAGATAAAAGACACCAAGGAAGCTTTAGACAAGATAGAGGAAGAGCAAAACAAAAGTAAGAC
CACCGCACAGCAAGCGGCCGCTGATCTTCAGACCTGGAGGAGGAGATATGAGGGACAATTGGAGAAGTGA
ATTATATAAATATAAAGTAGTAAAAATTGAACCATTAGGAGTAGCACCCACCAAGGCAAAGAGAAGAGTG
GTGCAGAGAGAAAAAAGAGCAGTGGGAATAGGAGCTTTGTTCCTTGGGTTCTTGGGAGCAGCAGGAAGCA
CTATGGGCGCAGCGTCAATGACGCTGACGGTACAGGCCAGACAATTATTGTCTGGTATAGTGCAGCAGCA
GAACAATTTGCTGAGGGCTATTGAGGCGCAACAGCATCTGTTGCAACTCACAGTCTGGGGCATCAAGCAG
CTCCAGGCAAGAATCCTGGCTGTGGAAAGATACCTAAAGGATCAACAGCTCCTGGGGATTTGGGGTTGCT
CTGGAAAACTCATTTGCACCACTGCTGTGCCTTGGAATGCTAGTTGGAGTAATAAATCTCTGGAACAGAT
TTGGAATCACACGACCTGGATGGAGTGGGACAGAGAAATTAACAATTACACAAGCTTAATACACTCCTTA
ATTGAAGAATCGCAAAACCAGCAAGAAAAGAATGAACAAGAATTATTGGAATTAGATAAATGGGCAAGTT
TGTGGAATTGGTTTAACATAACAAATTGGCTGTGGTATATAAAATTATTCATAATGATAGTAGGAGGCTT
GGTAGGTTTAAGAATAGTTTTTGCTGTACTTTCTATAGTGAATAGAGTTAGGCAGGGATATTCACCATTA
TCGTTTCAGACCCACCTCCCAACCCCGAGGGGACCCATGCATTGCATCTCAATTAGTCAGCAACCAGGTG
TGGAAAGTCCCCAGGCTCCCCAGCAGGCAGAAGTATGCAAAGCATGCGTCTCAATTAGTCAGCAACCATA
GTCCCGCCCCTAACTCCGCCCATCCCGCCCCTAACTCCGCCCAGTTCCGCCCATTCTCCGCCCCATGGCT
GACTAATTTTTTTTATTTATGCAGAGGCCGAGGCCGCCTCGGCCTCTGAGCTATTCCAGAAGTAGTGAGG
AGGCTTTTTTGGAGGCCTAGGCTTTTGCAAAAAGCTTTCTAGAGGTACCACCGGAGCTTACCATGACCGA
GTACAAGCCCACGGTGCGCCTCGCCACCCGCGACGACGTCCCCAGGGCCGTACGCACCCTCGCCGCCGCG
TTCGCCGACTACCCCGCCACGCGCCACACCGTCGATCCGGACCGCCACATCGAGCGGGTCACCGAGCTGC
AAGAACTCTTCCTCACGCGCGTCGGGCTCGACATCGGCAAGGTGTGGGTCGCGGACGACGGCGCCGCCGT
GGCGGTCTGGACCACGCCGGAGAGCGTCGAAGCGGGGGCGGTGTTCGCCGAGATCGGCCCGCGCATGGCC
GAGTTGAGCGGTTCCCGGCTGGCCGCGCAGCAACAGATGGAAGGCCTCCTGGCGCCGCACCGGCCCAAGG
AGCCCGCGTGGTTCCTGGCCACCGTCGGCGTCTCGCCCGACCACCAGGGCAAGGGTCTGGGCAGCGCCGT
CGTGCTCCCCGGAGTGGAGGCGGCCGAGCGCGCCGGGGTGCCCGCCTTCCTGGAGACCTCCGCGCCCCGC
AACCTCCCCTTCTACGAGCGGCTCGGCTTCACCGTCACCGCCGACGTCGAGGTGCCCGAAGGACCGCGCA
CCTGGTGCATGACCCGCAAGCCCGGTGCCAGTTAACGAATTCTAGATCTTGAGACAAATGGCAGTATTCA
TCCACAATTTTAAAAGAAAAGGGGGGATTGGGGGGTACAGTGCAGGGGAAAGAATAGTAGACATAATAGC
AACAGACATACAAACTAAAGAATTACAAAAACAAATTACAAAAATTCAAAATTTTCGGGTTTATTACAGG
GACAGCAGAGATCCACTTTGGCGCCGGCTCGAGGCCTGCAGGTTGCGCCTTTTCCAAGGCAGCCCTGGGT
TTGCGCAGGGACGCGGCTGCTCTGGGCGTGGTTCCGGGAAACGCAGCGGCGCCGACCCTGGGTCTCGCAC
ATTCTTCACGTCCGTTCGCAGCGTCACCCGGATCTTCGCCGCTACCCTTGTGGGCCCCCCGGCGACGCTT
CCTGCTCCGCCCCTAAGTCGGGAAGGTTCCTTGCGGTTCGCGGCGTGCCGGACGTGACAAACGGAAGCCG
CACGTCTCACTAGTACCCTCGCAGACGGACAGCGCCAGGGAGCAATGGCAGCGCGCCGACCGCGATGGGC
TGTGGCCAATAGCGGCTGCTCAGCAGGGCGCGCCGAGAGCAGCGGCCGGGAAGGGGCGGTGCGGGAGGCG
GGGTGTGGGGCGGTAGTGTGGGCCCTGTTCCTGCCCGCGCGGTGTTCCGCATTCTGCAAGCCTCCGGAGC
GCACGTCGGCAGTCGGCTCCCTCGTTGACCGAATCACCGACCTCTCTCCCCAGGGGCTAGCATCGATTGA
TCAACAAGTTTGTACAAAAAAGCAGGCTTAATGGCAGGTTACCCATACGACGTTCCTGACTATGCGTCAC
TCTACCCCTATGACGTACCGGATTATGCATCCCTATATCCGTATGATGTTCCAGATTACGCTTCTCTACG
TTCCTCTAGAGGCGTCCACCATATGTTATCACTTCGAATTCGATATCGAGCTCCCAGGTACCGATCTCGA
GCGGCCGCCATGTATTCGGCCCACAGGCCCCTGATGCCCGCGTCCAGCGCGGCCTCCCGTGGCCTCGGCA
TGTTCGTGTGGACGAATGTGGAACCTCGCTCTGTGGCTGTGTTCCCTTGGCACTCCTTAGTCCCCTTCCT
GGCACCCAGCCAGCCTGACCCCTCCGTGCAGCCGAGCGAGGCCCAGCAACCTGCCAGCCACCCAGTGGCC
TCCAACCAGAGCAAAGAACCTGCTGAGTCGGCAGCTGTTGCTCATGAACGGCCACCAGGTGGGACAGGGA
GTGCTGACCCTGAGCGGCCCCCTGGAGCCACATGCCCTGAGAGCCCAGGACCCGGACCCCCACACCCTTT
GGGGGTGGTGGAATCTGGTAAGGGTCCGCCTCCCACCACGGAGGAGGAGGCCTCCGGCCCCCCAGGAGAG
CCCCGGCTGGACAGTGAGACAGAGAGTGACCATGATGATGCCTTCCTCTCCATCATGTCTCCTGAGATCC
AGTTGCCTCTACCGCCCGGAAAACGTCGGACCCAGTCCCTCAGTGCCCTACCCAAGGAACGGGACTCATC
TTCTGAGAAGGATGGACGCAGCCCCAACAAGCGGGAGAAGGACCACATCCGGCGGCCCATGAATGCCTTC
ATGATCTTCAGCAAGCGGCACCGGGCCCTGGTCCACCAGCGTCATCCCAACCAGGACAACCGGACCGTCA
GCAAGATCCTGGGCGAGTGGTGGTATGCCCTGGGGCCCAAGGAGAAGCAGAAGTACCACGACCTGGCCTT
CCAGGTGAAGGAGGCCCACTTCAAGGCCCACCCAGATTGGAAGTGGTGCAACAAGGACCGAAAGAAGTCC
AGCTCAGAGGCCAAGCCCACGAGCCTGGGGCTGGCAGGAGGGCACAAGGAGACGCGGGAGCGGAGCATGT
CGGAGACGGGCACTGCTGCTGCCCCTGGGGTGTCCTCTGAGCTCCTGTCCGTTGCAGCCCAGACACTCCT
GAGCTCAGACACCAAGGCTCCGGGGAGCAGCTCCTGTGGGGCAGAACGGCTACACACAGTTGGGGGACCT
GGCTCAGCCCGGCCCCGAGCTTTCTCCCACAGCGGGGTACACAGCCTGGACGGCGGAGAAGTAGACAGTC
AGGCGCTACAGGAACTGACGCAGATGGTGTCTGGCCCTGCATCGTACTCTGGCCCAAAGCCTTCTACCCA
GTATGGAGCTCCAGGACCCTTTGCAGCCCCTGGTGAGGGAGGTGCCTTGGCGGCCACTGGGCGGCCCCCG
CTGCTGCCCACCCGAGCTTCTCGTTCTCAGCGTGCGGCCAGTGAGGACATGACGAGTGATGAGGAGCGCA
TGGTCATCTGTGAGGAGGAAGGGGATGATGATGTCATTGCTGACGATGGCTTCGGCACCACTGACATTGA
TCTCAAGTGCAAGGAGCGGGTGACCGACAGCGAGAGTGGGGACAGCTCTGGGGAGGACCCAGAGGGCAAC
AAGGGCTTTGGTCGGAAGGTGTTTTCACCTGTGATCCGTTCCTCCTTTACCCACTGCCGCCCCCCACTGG
ACCCTGAGCCCCCAGGGCCCCCGGATCCTCCTGTAGCCTTTGGCAAAGGCTATGGTTCCGCCCCATCCTC
CTCTGCGTCCTCGCCTGCTTCCTCCTCAGCCTCGGCAGCCACCTCCTTCTCACTGGGCTCAGGAACCTTC
AAGGCCCAGGAGTCTGGTCAGGGCAGCACAGCGGGCCCCCTACGGCCCCCACCCCCTGGGGCTGGGGGTC
CAGCGACACCTTCCAAGGCAACCCGGTTCCTCCCAATGGATCCTGCCACCTTCCGGCGCAAGAGACCCGA
AAGTGTGGGTGGCCTGGAGCCACCAGGCCCCTCAGTCATCGCGGCCCCTCCCAGCGGAGGAGGAAACATC
CTGCAGACACTGGTGCTGCCCCCAAACAAGGAGGAGCAAGAGGGCGGCGGAGCCAGAGTGCCCTCCGCCC
CCGCCCCATCACTGGCCTATGGGGCCCCAGCAGCTCCCCTGTCCCGTCCTGCCGCCACCATGGTCACCAA
TGTGGTGCGGCCTGTCAGCAGCACTCCTGTGCCCATCGCCTCTAAGCCCTTCCCCACCTCTGGCCGGGCT
GAGGCGTCTCCAAATGACACAGCAGGTGCCAGGACTGAAATGGGCACTGGGTCTCGGGTGCCTGGGGGCT
CCCCGCTGGGTGTCAGCTTAGTGTATTCGGACAAGAAGTCGGCAGCAGCCACCTCACCAGCCCCACACTT
GGTGGCTGGACCCCTGCTGGGCACTGTGGGGAAGGCGCCTGCCACTGTCACTAACCTACTGGTGGGCACC
CCGGGGTATGGGGCCCCTGCGCCCCCTGCTGTCCAGTTCATTGCCCAGGGGGCCCCTGGTGGTGGGACCA
CTGCGGGCTCAGGAGCAGGTGCTGGGAGTGGCCCCAATGGGCCAGTACCCCTGGGCATCCTGCAACCAGG
TGCCCTGGGCAAGGCTGGGGGAATCACCCAGGTACAGTACATCCTGCCCACGCTGCCCCAGCAGCTTCAG
GTGGCACCTGCCCCAGCACCAGCCCCTGGGACCAAGGCAGCGGCTCCCAGCGGCCCTGCACCCACCACCA
GCATCCGTTTCACCCTCCCACCGGGCACTTCCACCAACGGCAAAGTCCTGGCTGCCACTGCACCCACTCC
TGGCATCCCCATCCTGCAGTCTGTACCCTCCGCCCCACCCCCCAAAGCCCAGTCAGTTTCTCCCGTGCAG
GCCCCGCCCCCGGGTGGCTCAGCCCAGCTGCTGCCTGGGAAGGTCCTAGTGCCTCTGGCCGCCCCTAGCA
TGTCAGTGCGGGGTGGAGGGGCCGGCCAGCCACTGCCACTGGTGAGCCCGCCCTTCTCAGTACCTGTGCA
GAATGGTGCCCAGCCCCCCAGCAAGATCATCCAGCTGACCCCGGTGCCTGTGAGCACACCCAGCGGCCTG
GTGCCGCCCCTGAGCCCAGCCACACTCCCTGGACCCACCTCTCAGCCTCAGAAGGTCCTGTTGCCCTCCT
CCACCAGAATCACCTATGTGCAGTCAGCGGGCGGGCACGCGCTGCCCCTGGGTACCAGCCCTGCGTCCAG
CCAGGCTGGAACAGTCACCTCGTACGGGCCCACGAGCTCTGTAGCTCTAGGCTTCACCTCGCTGGGGCCC
AGCGGCCCCGCCTTCGTGCAGCCCCTGCTCTCAGCAGGCCAAGCCCCACTGCTGGCTCCCGGTCAGGTGG
GCGTGTCACCTGTGCCCAGTCCCCAGCTGCCGCCTGCCTGTGCAGCCCCCGGAGGTCCTGTCATAACAGC
ATTTTACTCTGGCAGCCCTGCACCCACCTCCTCAGCACCCCTGGCCCAGCCATCCCAGGCCCCCCCAAGC
CTGGTCTACACTGTGGCCACCAGCACAACCCCACCTGCAGCCACCATTCTGCCCAAGGGCCCGCCAGCCC
CTGCCACTGCCACCCCAGCCCCGACTAGCCCTTTCCCCAGCGCCACAGCAGGTTCCATGACCTACAGCTT
AGTGGCCCCCAAGGCCCAGCGGCCCAGCCCGAAGGCCCCCCAGAAAGTGAAGGCAGCCATCGCCAGCATT
CCCGTGGGGTCCTTTGAGGCAGGTGCCTCTGGGCGGCCTGGCCCTGCACCCCGGCAGCCTCTGGAGCCTG
GCCCAGTCCGAGAGCCAACTGCCCCAGAGTCTGAGCTTGAGGGGCAGCCCACACCACCAGCCCCTCCACC
CCTGCCAGAGACCTGGACTCCCACGGCCCGGAGCAGCCCCCCACTGCCCCCACCTGCTGAGGAGCGGACC
AGCGCCAAGGGCCCTGAGACCATGGCCAGCAAATTCCCCAGCTCATCTTCAGACTGGCGCGTCCCTGGGC
AGGGCCTGGAGAATCGTGGGGAGCCTCCCACTCCTCCCAGCCCGGCCCCAGCTCCAGCTGTAGCCCCTGG
TGGCAGCAGCGAGAGCAGCAGTGGGCGGGCAGCCGGGGACACCCCGGAGCGCAAGGAGGCGGCTGGTACT
GGCAAGAAGGTGAAGGTGCGGCCCCCGCCCCTGAAGAAGACCTTTGACTCTGTGGACAACAGGGTCCTGT
CAGAAGTGGACTTCGAAGAGCGCTTTGCTGAGTTGCCTGAGTTTCGGCCTGAGGAGGTGCTGCCCTCCCC
CACCCTGCAGTCTCTGGCCACCTCACCCCGGGCCATCCTGGGCTCTTACCGCAAGAAGAGGAAGAACTCC
ACGGACCTGGATTCAGCACCCGAGGACCCCACCTCGCCCAAGCGCAAGATGAGAAGACGCTCCAGCTGCA
GCTCGGAGCCCAACACCCCCAAGAGTGCCAAGTGCGAGGGGGACATCTTCACCTTTGACCGTACAGGTAC
AGAAGCCGAGGACGTGCTTGGGGAGCTAGAGTATGACAAGGTGCCATACTCCTCCCTGCGGCGCACCCTG
GACCAGCGCCGGGCCCTGGTCATGCAGCTCTTTCAGGACCATGGCTTCTTCCCGTCAGCCCAGGCCACAG
CCGCCTTCCAGGCCCGCTATGCAGACATCTTTCCCTCCAAGGTTTGTCTGCAGTTGAAGATCCGTGAGGT
GCGCCAGAAGATCATGCAGGCTGCCACTCCCACGGAGCAGCCCCCTGGAGCTGAGGCTCCTCTCCCTGTA
CCGCCCCCCACTGGCACCGCTGCTGCCCCTGCCCCCACTCCCAGCCCCGCAGGGGGCCCTGACCCCACCT
CACCCAGCTCGGACTCTGGCACGGCCCAGGCTGCCCCGCCACTGCCTCCACCCCCAGAGTCGGGGCCTGG
ACAGCCTGGCTGGGAGGGGGCTCCCCAGCCCTCCCCCCCACCCCCAGGTCCCTCCACAGCTGCCACAGGC
GGAATCTCTGATGCAAATGACCATGATCTACGTGAGCCTTCTGGTATCAAGAATCCTGGAGGAGCCAGCG
CCTCTGCGAGGGTTTCATCCTGGGATTCTCAGTCATATGACATTGAACAGATATGTCTGGGGGCTTCAAA
TCCTCCTTGGGCCTCCACTCTCTTTGAAATAGATGAATTTGTAAAGATCTATGACTTGCCAGGGGAAGAT
GACACCAGCAGCCTAAATCAATATCTTTTTCCAGTATGCCTTGAGTATGACCAGCTCCAATCTTCAGTGT
AAAACCCAGCTTTCTTGTACAAAGTGGTTACCGGTTAGTAATGAACTAGTTAAGTCGACAATCAACGCGT
TAAGTCGACAATCAACCTCTGGATTACAAAATTTGTGAAAGATTGACTGGTATTCTTAACTATGTTGCTC
CTTTTACGCTATGTGGATACGCTGCTTTAATGCCTTTGTATCATGCTATTGCTTCCCGTATGGCTTTCAT
TTTCTCCTCCTTGTATAAATCCTGGTTGCTGTCTCTTTATGAGGAGTTGTGGCCCGTTGTCAGGCAACGT
GGCGTGGTGTGCACTGTGTTTGCTGACGCAACCCCCACTGGTTGGGGCATTGCCACCACCTGTCAGCTCC
TTTCCGGGACTTTCGCTTTCCCCCTCCCTATTGCCACGGCGGAACTCATCGCCGCCTGCCTTGCCCGCTG
CTGGACAGGGGCTCGGCTGTTGGGCACTGACAATTCCGTGGTGTTGTCGGGGAAATCATCGTCCTTTCCT
TGGCTGCTCGCCTGTGTTGCCACCTGGATTCTGCGCGGGACGTCCTTCTGCTACGTCCCTTCGGCCCTCA
ATCCAGCGGACCTTCCTTCCCGCGGCCTGCTGCCGGCTCTGCGGCCTCTTCCGCGTCTTCGCCTTCGCCC
TCAGACGAGTCGGATCTCCCTTTGGGCCGCCTCCCCGCGTCGACTTTAAGACCAATGACTTACAAGGCAG
CTGTAGATCTTAGCCACTTTTTAAAAGAAAAGGGGGGACTGGAAGGGCTAATTCACTCCCAACGAAGACA
AGATCTGCTTTTTGCTTGTACTGGGTCTCTCTGGTTAGACCAGATCTGAGCCTGGGAGCTCTCTGGCTAA
CTAGGGAACCCACTGCTTAAGCCTCAATAAAGCTTGCCTTGAGTGCTTCAAGTAGTGTGTGCCCGTCTGT
TGTGTGACTCTGGTAACTAGAGATCCCTCAGACCCTTTTAGTCAGTGTGGAAAATCTCTAGCAGTACGTA
TAGTAGTTCATGTCATCTTATTATTCAGTATTTATAACTTGCAAAGAAATGAATATCAGAGAGTGAGAGG
AACTTGTTTATTGCAGCTTATAATGGTTACAAATAAAGCAATAGCATCACAAATTTCACAAATAAAGCAT
TTTTTTCACTGCATTCTAGTTGTGGTTTGTCCAAACTCATCAATGTATCTTATCATGTCTGGCTCTAGCT
ATCCCGCCCCTAACTCCGCCCATCCCGCCCCTAACTCCGCCCAGTTCCGCCCATTCTCCGCCCCATGGCT
GACTAATTTTTTTTATTTATGCAGAGGCCGAGGCCGCCTCGGCCTCTGAGCTATTCCAGAAGTAGTGAGG
AGGCTTTTTTGGAGGCCTAGGGACGTACCCAATTCGCCCTATAGTGAGTCGTATTACGCGCGCTCACTGG
CCGTCGTTTTACAACGTCGTGACTGGGAAAACCCTGGCGTTACCCAACTTAATCGCCTTGCAGCACATCC
CCCTTTCGCCAGCTGGCGTAATAGCGAAGAGGCCCGCACCGATCGCCCTTCCCAACAGTTGCGCAGCCTG
AATGGCGAATGGG
[124 nt withheld, positions 11284-11407]
C
[91 nt withheld, positions 11409-11499]
A
[49 nt withheld, positions 11501-11549]
CCTTTGACGTTGGAGTCCACGTTCTTT
[37 nt withheld, positions 11577-11613]
ACCCTATCTCGGTCTATTCTTTTGATTTATAAGGGATTTTGCCGATTTCGGCCTATTGGTTAAAAAATGA
GCTGATTTAACAAAAATTTAACGCGAATTTTAACAAAATATTAACGCTTACAATTTAGGTGGCACTTTTC
GGGGAAATGTGCGCGGAACCCCTATTTGTTTATTTTTCTAAATACATTCAAATATGTATCCGCTCATGAG
ACAATAACCCTGATAAATGCTTCAATAATATTGAAAAAGGAAGAGTATGAGTATTCAACATTTCCGTGTC
GCCCTTATTCCCTTTTTTGCGGCATTTTGCCTTCCTGTTTTTGCTCACCCAGAAACGCTGGTGAAAGTAA
AAGATGCTGAAGATCAGTTGGGTGCACGAGTGGGTTACATCGAACTGGATCTCAACAGCGGTAAGATCCT
TGAGAGTTTTCGCCCCGAAGAACGTTTTCCAATGATGAGCACTTTTAAAGTTCTGCTATGTGGCGCGGTA
TTATCCCGTATTGACGCCGGGCAAGAGCAACTCGGTCGCCGCATACACTATTCTCAGAATGACTTGGTTG
AGTACTCACCAGTCACAGAAAAGCATCTTACGGATGGCATGACAGTAAGAGAATTATGCAGTGCTGCCAT
AACCATGAGTGATAACACTGCGGCCAACTTACTTCTGACAACGATCGGAGGACCGAAGGAGCTAACCGCT
TTTTTGCACAACATGGGGGATCATGTAACTCGCCTTGATCGTTGGGAACCGGAGCTGAATGAAGCCATAC
CAAACGACGAGCGTGACACCACGATGCCTGTAGCAATGGCAACAACGTTGCGCAAACTATTAACTGGCGA
ACTACTTACTCTAGCTTCCCGGCAACAATTAATAGACTGGATGGAGGCGGATAAAGTTGCAGGACCACTT
CTGCGCTCGGCCCTTCCGGCTGGCTGGTTTATTGCTGATAAATCTGGAGCCGGTGAGCGTGGGTCTCGCG
GTATCATTGCAGCACTGGGGCCAGATGGTAAGCCCTCCCGTATCGTAGTTATCTACACGACGGGGAGTCA
GGCAACTATGGATGAACGAAATAGACAGATCGCTGAGATAGGTGCCTCACTGATTAAGCATTGGTAACTG
TCAGACCAAGTTTACTCATATATACTTTAGATTGATTTAAAACTTCATTTTTAATTTAAAAGGATCTAGG
TGAAGATCCTTTTTGATAATCTCATGACCAAAATCCCTTAACGTGAGTTTTCGTTCCACTGAGCGTCAGA
CCCCGTAGAAAAGATCAAAGGATCTTC
